>Addgene plasmid #71648 | pJK658 | depositor full sequence | sequence record 131644 | pJK658 sequence 4137 bps
TGGCGAATGGG
[124 nt withheld, positions 12-135]
C
[91 nt withheld, positions 137-227]
A
[49 nt withheld, positions 229-277]
CCTTTGACGTTGGAGTCCACGTTCTTT
[37 nt withheld, positions 305-341]
ACCCTATCTCGGTCTATTCTTTTGATTTATAAGGGATTTTGCCGATTTCGGCCTATTGGTTAAAAAATGA
GCTGATTTAACAAAAATTTAACGCGAATTTTAACAAAATATTAACGTTTACAATTTCAGGTGGCACTTTT
CGGGGAAATGTGCGCGGAACCCCTATTTGTTTATTTTTCTAAATACATTCAAATATGTATCCGCTCATGA
GACAATAACCCTGATAAATGCTTCAATAATATTGAAAAAGGAAGAGTATGAGTATTCAACATTTCCGTGT
CGCCCTTATTCCCTTTTTTGCGGCATTTTGCCTTCCTGTTTTTGCTCACCCAGAAACGCTGGTGAAAGTA
AAAGATGCTGAAGATCAGTTGGGTGCACGAGTGGGTTACATCGAACTGGATCTCAACAGCGGTAAGATCC
TTGAGAGTTTTCGCCCCGAAGAACGTTTTCCAATGATGAGCACTTTTAAAGTTCTGCTATGTGGCGCGGT
ATTATCCCGTATTGACGCCGGGCAAGAGCAACTCGGTCGCCGCATACACTATTCTCAGAATGACTTGGTT
GAGTACTCACCAGTCACAGAAAAGCATCTTACGGATGGCATGACAGTAAGAGAATTATGCAGTGCTGCCA
TAACCATGAGTGATAACACTGCGGCCAACTTACTTCTGACAACGATCGGAGGACCGAAGGAGCTAACCGC
TTTTTTGCACAACATGGGGGATCATGTAACTCGCCTTGATCGTTGGGAACCGGAGCTGAATGAAGCCATA
CCAAACGACGAGCGTGACACCACGATGCCTGCAGCAATGGCAACAACGTTGCGCAAACTATTAACTGGCG
AACTACTTACTCTAGCTTCCCGGCAACAATTAATAGACTGGATGGAGGCGGATAAAGTTGCAGGACCACT
TCTGCGCTCGGCCCTTCCGGCTGGCTGGTTTATTGCTGATAAATCTGGAGCCGGTGAGCGTGGGTCTCGC
GGTATCATTGCAGCACTGGGGCCAGATGGTAAGCCCTCCCGTATCGTAGTTATCTACACGACGGGGAGTC
AGGCAACTATGGATGAACGAAATAGACAGATCGCTGAGATAGGTGCCTCACTGATTAAGCATTGGTAACT
GTCAGACCAAGTTTACTCATATATACTTTAGATTGATTTAAAACTTCATTTTTAATTTAAAAGGATCTAG
GTGAAGATCCTTTTTGATAATCTCATGACCAAAATCCCTTAACGTGAGTTTTCGTTCCACTGAGCGTCAG
ACCCCGTAGAAAAGATCAAAGGATCTTCTTGAGATCCTTTTTTTCTGCGCGTAATCTGCTGCTTGCAAAC
AAAAAAACCACCGCTACCAGCGGTGGTTTGTTTGCCGGATCAAGAGCTACCAACTCTTTTTCCGAAGGTA
ACTGGCTTCAGCAGAGCGCAGATACCAAATACTGTCCTTCTAGTGTAGCCGTAGTTAGGCCACCACTTCA
AGAACTCTGTAGCACCGCCTACATACCTCGCTCTGCTAATCCTGTTACCAGTGGCTGCTGCCAGTGGCGA
TAAGTCGTGTCTTACCGGGTTGGACTCAAGACGATAGTTACCGGATAAGGCGCAGCGGTCGGGCTGAACG
GGGGGTTCGTGCACACAGCCCAGCTTGGAGCGAACGACCTACACCGAACTGAGATACCTACAGCGTGAGC
TATGAGAAAGCGCCACGCTTCCCGAAGGGAGAAAGGCGGACAGGTATCCGGTAAGCGGCAGGGTCGGAAC
AGGAGAGCGCACGAGGGAGCTTCCAGGGGGAAACGCCTGGTATCTTTATAGTCCTGTCGGGTTTCGCCAC
CTCTGACTTGAGCGTCGATTTTTGTGATGCTCGTCAGGGGGGCGGAGCCTATGGAAAAACGCCAGCAACG
CGGCCTTTTTACGGTTCCTGGCCTTTTGCTGGCCTTTTGCTCACATGTTCTTTCCTGCGTTATCCCCTGA
TTCTGTGGATAACCGTATTACCGCCTTTGAGTGAGCTGATACCGCTCGCCGCAGCCGAACGACCGAGCGC
AGCGAGTCAGTGAGCGAGGAAGCGGAAGAGCGCCTGATGCGGTATTTTCTCCTTACGCATCTGTGCGGTA
TTTCACACCGCATATATGGTGCACTCTCAGTACAATCTGCTCTGATGCCGCATAGTTAAGCCAGTATACA
CTCCGCTATCGCTACGTGACTGGGTCATGGCTGCGCCCCGACACCCGCCAACACCCGCTGACGCGCCCTG
ACGGGCTTGTCTGCTCCCGGCATCCGCTTACAGACAAGCTGTGACCGTCTCCGGGAGCTGCATGTGTCAG
AGGTTTTCACCGTCATCACCGAAACGCGCGAGGCAGCTGCGGTAAAGCTCATCAGCGTGGTCGTGAAGCG
ATTCACAGATGTCTGCCTGTTCATCCGCGTCCAGCTCGTTGAGTTTCTCCAGAAGCGTTAATGTCTGGCT
TCTGATAAAGCGGGCCATGTTAAGGGCGGTTTTTTCCTGTTTGGTCACTGATGCCTCCGTGTAAGGGGGA
TTTCTGTTCATGGGGGTAATGATACCGATGAAACGAGAGAGGATGCTCACGATACGGGTTACTGATGATG
AACATGCCCGGTTACTGGAACGTTGTGAGGGTAAACAACTGGCGGTATGGATGCGGCGGGACCAGAGAAA
AATCACTCAGGGTCAATGCCAGCGCTTCGTTAATACAGATGTAGGTGTTCCACAGGGTAGCCAGCAGCAT
CCTGCGATGCAGATCCGGAACATAATGGTGCAGGGCGCTGACTTCCGCGTTTCCAGACTTTACGAAACAC
GGAAACCGAAGACCATTCATGTTGTTGCTCAGGTCGCAGACGTTTTGCAGCAGCAGTCGCTTCACGTTCG
CTCGCGTATCGGTGATTCATTCTGCTAACCAGTAAGGCAACCCCGCCAGCCTAGCCGGGTCCTCAACGAC
AGGAGCACGATCATGCGCACCCGTGGCCAGGACCCAACGCTGCCCGAGATCTCGATCCCGCGAAATTAAT
ACGACTCACTATAGGGAGACCACAACGGTTTCCCTCTAGAAATAATTTTGTTTAACTTTAAGAAGGAGAT
ATACATATGCGTCCGCTGGTGATTATCCTTATGGGCAGCAGTTCAGATATGGGTCACGCCGAGAAAATTG
CGTCTGAATTGAAAACTTTTGGTATTGAGTATGCCATTCGCATCGGCTCCGCGAATAAAACAGCGGAGCA
TGTAGTGTCTATGCTGAAAGAATATGAAGCTTTGGACCGTCCTAAACTGTACATCACGATCGCTGGGCGT
AGTAACGCTTTATCAGGCTTTGTTGATGGCTGGGTCAAAGGTGCAACCATTGCCTGCCCACCGCCAAGCG
ATAGCTTCGCCGGCGCCGACATTTATTCTTCGTTACGGATGCCGAGCGGGATTAGTCCGGCACTGGTTCT
TGAACCGAAAAATGCGGCACTCCTGGCGGCTCGTATTTTTTCACTGTACGATAAAGAAATCGCAGATTCG
GTCAAATCCTATATGGAATCCAATGCGCAGAAAATTATCGAAGACGATTCGAAACTGAAACGCTGAATTC
AGCGTTTCAGTTTCTTGTCGACGGAGCTCGAATTCGAGCTCCGTCGACAAGCTTGCGGCCGCACTCGAGC
ACCACCACCACCACCACTGAGATCCGGCTGCTAACAAAGCCCGAAAGGAAGCTGAGTTGGCTGCTGCCAC
CGCTGAGCAATAACTAGCATAACCCCTTGGGGCCTCTAAACGGGTCTTGAGGGGTTTTTTGCTGAAAGGA
GGAACTATATCCGGAT
Features (pLannotate 1.2.2; 13 found; start..end, strand, type, name):
     12..467     +  rep_origin     f1 ori (sequence partly withheld): f1 bacteriophage origin of replication; arrow indicates direction of (+) strand synthesis
    494..598     +  promoter       AmpR promoter: bla
    599..1459    +  CDS            AmpR: β-lactamase; bla; confers resistance to ampicillin, carbenicillin, and related antibiotics
   1630..2218    +  rep_origin     ori: high-copy-number ColE1/pMB1/pBR322/pUC origin of replication
   2404..2546    -  misc_feature   bom: basis of mobility region from pBR322
   2648..2839    -  CDS            rop: Rop protein, which maintains plasmids at low copy number; rop
   2856..3236    +  CDS            YPB1_ECOLX: Protein predicted: Swiss-Prot protein existence level 4. From Escherichia coli.
   3348..3366    +  promoter       T7 promoter: promoter for bacteriophage T7 RNA polymerase
   3398..3420    +  RBS            RBS: efficient ribosome binding site from bacteriophage T7 gene 10 (Olins and Rangwala, 1989)
   3428..3904    +  CDS            purE: PURE_TREDE - Experimental evidence at protein level: Swiss-Prot protein existence level 1. Catalyzes the reversible conversion of 5-aminoimidazole ribonucleotide (AIR) and CO(2) to 4-carboxy-5-aminoimidazole ribonucleotide (CAIR). Does not accept N5-carboxyaminoimidazole ribonucleotide (N5-CAIR) as a substrate. From Treponema denticola (strain ATCC 35405 / DSM 14222 / CIP 103919 / JCM 8153 / KCTC 15104).
   3981..3998    +  CDS            9xHis (fragment): 9xHis affinity tag
   4008..4057    +  CDS            SET1 (fragment): solubility-enhancement tag derived from T7 phage gene 10B
   4065..4112    +  terminator     T7 terminator: transcription terminator for bacteriophage T7 RNA polymerase
