[The description below was written by a language model from this plasmid's Addgene catalogue record and pLannotate feature annotations shown in this document.]
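Description:
pJK658 is a bacterial expression plasmid built on the pET23a backbone, about 4.1 kb in total, that produces a double-mutant form of the Treponema denticola purE gene product (TDE0687). It replicates in E. coli from a ColE1/pMB1-type origin and is selected with ampicillin through the bla β-lactamase gene and its own promoter. An f1 phage origin is also present. The catalogue lists the plasmid as high copy, although the feature table also picks up pBR322-derived bom and rop annotations next to the origin. The record does not resolve how these affect copy number.

The roughly 480 bp purE coding sequence was inserted between the NdeI and EcoRI sites, both of which are retained. It lies downstream of the T7 promoter and the phage T7 gene 10 ribosome binding site, with the T7 terminator at the end of the cassette. Expression therefore requires a host that supplies T7 RNA polymerase. A His-tag fragment from the vector is annotated downstream of the insert, separated from the annotated end of purE by a gap. The record does not state whether the tag is fused to the protein, and the purpose field describes no tag.

The encoded enzyme is a class II PurE, an aminoimidazole ribonucleotide (AIR) carboxylase that reversibly converts AIR and CO2 to CAIR. The depositor notes that a database annotation of it as an N5-CAIR mutase is incorrect. This version carries His40 to Asn and Phe79 to Trp substitutions and is expected to have negligible catalytic activity. The record does not spell out the intended experiments.
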