Addgene plasmid #71648: pJK658
Purpose: Produces Treponema denticola 5-aminoimidazole ribonucleotide carboxylase, His40>Asn/Phe79>Trp mutant (TdPurE2-H40N,F79W)
Depositing lab: T. J. Kappock. Depositing organization: Purdue University.
Backbone
  Vector backbone: pET23a
  Backbone size w/o insert (bp): 3666
  Total vector size (bp): 4137
  Vector type: Bacterial Expression
Growth in bacteria
  Bacterial resistance: Ampicillin, 100 μg/mL
  Growth temperature: 37°C
  Growth strain: DH5alpha
  Copy number: High Copy
Gene/Insert
  Gene/Insert name: phosphoribosylaminoimidazole carboxylase (alt names: purE; TDE0687; aminoimidazole ribonucleotide carboxylase)
  Species: Treponema denticola
  Mutation: changes histidine-40 to asparagine, phenylalanine-79 to tryptophan
  GenBank ID: NP_971299.1
  Promoter: T7
  Cloning method: Restriction Enzyme; 5′ cloning site NdeI (not destroyed); 3′ cloning site EcoRI (not destroyed)
  Sequencing primers: 5′ T7 promoter; 3′ T7 terminator
Terms and licenses: Academic/Nonprofit Terms; Industry Terms: Not Available to Industry
Depositor comments: The protein produced is anticipated to have negligible catalytic activity. This protein is based on the one referenced in NCBI WP_002681904.1, which is incorrectly annotated as a N5-carboxyaminoimidazole ribonucleotide mutase. Functional expression studies show that the active form does not possess this activity and it instead has the characteristic reactivity of a class II PurE or 5-aminoimidazole ribonucleotide (AIR) carboxylase
How to cite: pJK658 was a gift from T. J. Kappock (Addgene plasmid # 71648 ; http://n2t.net/addgene:71648 ; RRID:Addgene_71648)
