>Addgene plasmid #71648 | pJK658 | addgene partial sequence | sequence record 135685 | T7 5'-TAATACGACTCACTATAGGG-3'
AATTTTGTTTAACTTTAAGAAGGAGATATACATATGCGTCCGCTGGTGATTATCCTTATGGGCAGCAGTT
CAGATATGGGTCACGCCGAGAAAATTGCGTCTGAATTGAAAACTTTTGGTATTGAGTATGCCATTCGCAT
CGGCTCCGCGAATAAAACAGCGGAGCATGTAGTGTCTATGCTGAAAGAATATGAAGCTTTGGACCGTCCT
AAACTGTACATCACGATCGCTGGGCGTAGTAACGCTTTATCAGGCTTTGTTGATGGCTGGGTCAAAGGTG
CAACCATTGCCTGCCCACCGCCAAGCGATAGCTTCGCCGGCGCCGACATTTATTCTTCGTTACGGATGCC
GAGCGGGATTAGTCCGGCACTGGTTCTTGAACCGAAAAATGCGGCACTCCTGGCGGCTCGTATTTTTTCA
CTGTACGATAAAGAAATCGCAGATTCGGTCAAATCCTATATGGAATCCAATGCGCAGAAAATTATCGAAG
ACGATTCGAAACTGAAACGCTGAATTCAGCGTTTCAGTTTCTTGTCGACGG
