>Addgene plasmid #71648 | pJK658 | addgene partial sequence | sequence record 135686 | T7term 5'-GCTAGTTATTGCTCAGCGG-3'
TTAGCAGCCGGATCTCAGTGGTGGTGGTGGTGGTGCTCGAGTGCGGCCGCAAGCTTGTCGACGGAGCTCG
AATTCGAGCTCCGTCGACAAGAAACTGAAACGCTGAATTCAGCGTTTCAGTTTC
